>Addgene plasmid #203759 | mEos3.2GPI | addgene full sequence | sequence record 404788 | Addgene NGS Result
TAGTTATTAATAGTAATCAATTACGGGGTCATTAGTTCATAGCCCATATATGGAGTTCCGCGTTACATAA
CTTACGGTAAATGGCCCGCCTGGCTGACCGCCCAACGACCCCCGCCCATTGACGTCAATAATGACGTATG
TTCCCATAGTAACGCCAATAGGGACTTTCCATTGACGTCAATGGGTGGAGTATTTACGGTAAACTGCCCA
CTTGGCAGTACATCAAGTGTATCATATGCCAAGTACGCCCCCTATTGACGTCAATGACGGTAAATGGCCC
GCCTGGCATTATGCCCAGTACATGACCTTATGGGACTTTCCTACTTGGCAGTACATCTACGTATTAGTCA
TCGCTATTACCATGGTGATGCGGTTTTGGCAGTACATCAATGGGCGTGGATAGCGGTTTGACTCACGGGG
ATTTCCAAGTCTCCACCCCATTGACGTCAATGGGAGTTTGTTTTGGCACCAAAATCAACGGGACTTTCCA
AAATGTCGTAACAACTCCGCCCCATTGACGCAAATGGGCGGTAGGCGTGTACGGTGGGAGGTCTATATAA
GCAGAGCTGGTTTAGTGAACCGTCAGATCCGCTAGCGCTACCGGACTCAGATCTCGAGCTCAAGCTTAGC
TAGCCACCATGGAGCTCTTTTGGAGTATAGTCTTTACTGTCCTCCTGAGTTTCTCCTGCCGGGGGTCAGA
CTGGGAATCTCTGCAGTCGACGGTACCGCGGGCCCGGGATCCACCGGTCGCCACCATGAGTGCGATTAAG
CCAGACATGAAGATCAAACTCCGTATGGAAGGCAACGTAAACGGGCACCACTTTGTGATCGACGGAGATG
GTACAGGCAAGCCTTTTGAGGGAAAACAGAGTATGGATCTTGAAGTCAAAGAGGGCGGACCTCTGCCTTT
TGCCTTTGATATCCTGACCACTGCATTCCATTACGGCAACAGGGTATTCGCCAAATATCCAGACAACATA
CAAGACTATTTTAAGCAGTCGTTTCCTAAGGGGTATTCGTGGGAACGAAGCTTGACTTTCGAAGACGGGG
GCATTTGCAACGCCAGAAACGACATAACAATGGAAGGGGACACTTTCTATAATAAAGTTCGATTTTATGG
TACCAACTTTCCCGCCAATGGTCCAGTTATGCAGAAGAAGACGCTGAAATGGGAGCCCTCCACTGAGAAA
ATGTATGTGCGTGATGGAGTGCTGACGGGTGATATTGAGATGGCTTTGTTGCTTGAAGGAAATGCCCATT
ACCGATGTGACTTCAGAACTACTTACAAAGCTAAGGAGAAGGGTGTCAAGTTACCAGGCGCCCACTTTGT
GGACCACTGCATTGAGATTTTAAGCCATGACAAAGATTACAACAAGGTTAAGCTGTATGAGCATGCTGTT
GCTCATTCTGGATTGCCTGACAATGCCAGACGATATGGAGGAAACGGCTCCGGACAGCACCAGTATGATC
CGCGCCCAAGCAGCGGTCATTCTAGACACAGATATGCACTTATACCCATACCATTAGCAGTAATTACAAC
ATGTATTGTGCTGTATATGAATGTTCTTTAATTGAGAAGACAATTTCTTCATTTTTAGGTATTCTGAAAT
GTGACAGAAAACCAGACAGAACCAACTCCAATTGATCGGTAACAGAAGATGAAGACAACAGCATAACTAA
ATTATTTTAAAAACTAAAAAGCCATCTGATTTCTCATTTGAGCTTTAGAGCACAATGGATCTCGAGGGAT
CTTCCATACCTACCAGTTCTGCGCCTGCAGGTCGCGGCCGCGACTCTAGATCATAATCAGCCATACCACA
TTTGTAGAGGTTTTACTTGCTTTAAAAAACCTCCCACACCTCCCCCTGAACCTGAAACATAAAATGAATG
CAATTGTTGTTGTTAACTTGTTTATTGCAGCTTATAATGGTTACAAATAAAGCAATAGCATCACAAATTT
CACAAATAAAGCATTTTTTTCACTGCATTCTAGTTGTGGTTTGTCCAAACTCATCAATGTATCTTAAGGC
GTAAATTGTAAGCGTTAATATTTTGTTAAAATTCGCGTTAAATTTTTGTTAAATCAGCTCATTTTTTAAC
CAATAGGCCGAAATCGGCAAAATCCCTTATAAATCAAAAGAATAGACCGAGATAGGGT
[37 nt withheld, positions 2159-2195]
AAAGAACGTGGACTCCAACGTCAAAGG
[49 nt withheld, positions 2223-2271]
T
[91 nt withheld, positions 2273-2363]
G
[124 nt withheld, positions 2365-2488]
CAGGTGGCACTTTTCGGGGAAATGTGCGCGGAACCCCTATTTGTTTATTTTTCTAAATACATTCAAATAT
GTATCCGCTCATGAGACAATAACCCTGATAAATGCTTCAATAATATTGAAAAAGGAAGAGTCCTGAGGCG
GAAAGAACCAGCTGTGGAATGTGTGTCAGTTAGGGTGTGGAAAGTCCCCAGGCTCCCCAGCAGGCAGAAG
TATGCAAAGCATGCATCTCAATTAGTCAGCAACCAGGTGTGGAAAGTCCCCAGGCTCCCCAGCAGGCAGA
AGTATGCAAAGCATGCATCTCAATTAGTCAGCAACCATAGTCCCGCCCCTAACTCCGCCCATCCCGCCCC
TAACTCCGCCCAGTTCCGCCCATTCTCCGCCCCATGGCTGACTAATTTTTTTTATTTATGCAGAGGCCGA
GGCCGCCTCGGCCTCTGAGCTATTCCAGAAGTAGTGAGGAGGCTTTTTTGGAGGCCTAGGCTTTTGCAAA
GATCGATCAAGAGACAGGATGAGGATCGTTTCGCATGATTGAACAAGATGGATTGCACGCAGGTTCTCCG
GCCGCTTGGGTGGAGAGGCTATTCGGCTATGACTGGGCACAACAGACAATCGGCTGCTCTGATGCCGCCG
TGTTCCGGCTGTCAGCGCAGGGGCGCCCGGTTCTTTTTGTCAAGACCGACCTGTCCGGTGCCCTGAATGA
ACTGCAAGACGAGGCAGCGCGGCTATCGTGGCTGGCCACGACGGGCGTTCCTTGCGCAGCTGTGCTCGAC
GTTGTCACTGAAGCGGGAAGGGACTGGCTGCTATTGGGCGAAGTGCCGGGGCAGGATCTCCTGTCATCTC
ACCTTGCTCCTGCCGAGAAAGTATCCATCATGGCTGATGCAATGCGGCGGCTGCATACGCTTGATCCGGC
TACCTGCCCATTCGACCACCAAGCGAAACATCGCATCGAGCGAGCACGTACTCGGATGGAAGCCGGTCTT
GTCGATCAGGATGATCTGGACGAAGAGCATCAGGGGCTCGCGCCAGCCGAACTGTTCGCCAGGCTCAAGG
CGAGCATGCCCGACGGCGAGGATCTCGTCGTGACCCATGGCGATGCCTGCTTGCCGAATATCATGGTGGA
AAATGGCCGCTTTTCTGGATTCATCGACTGTGGCCGGCTGGGTGTGGCGGACCGCTATCAGGACATAGCG
TTGGCTACCCGTGATATTGCTGAAGAGCTTGGCGGCGAATGGGCTGACCGCTTCCTCGTGCTTTACGGTA
TCGCCGCTCCCGATTCGCAGCGCATCGCCTTCTATCGCCTTCTTGACGAGTTCTTCTGAGCGGGACTCTG
GGGTTCGAAATGACCGACCAAGCGACGCCCAACCTGCCATCACGAGATTTCGATTCCACCGCCGCCTTCT
ATGAAAGGTTGGGCTTCGGAATCGTTTTCCGGGACGCCGGCTGGATGATCCTCCAGCGCGGGGATCTCAT
GCTGGAGTTCTTCGCCCACCCTAGGGGGAGGCTAACTGAAACACGGAAGGAGACAATACCGGAAGGAACC
CGCGCTATGACGGCAATAAAAAGACAGAATAAAACGCACGGTGTTGGGTCGTTTGTTCATAAACGCGGGG
TTCGGTCCCAGGGCTGGCACTCTGTCGATACCCCACCGAGACCCCATTGGGGCCAATACGCCCGCGTTTC
TTCCTTTTCCCCACCCCACCCCCCAAGTTCGGGTGAAGGCCCAGGGCTCGCAGCCAACGTCGGGGCGGCA
GGCCCTGCCATAGCCTCAGGTTACTCATATATACTTTAGATTGATTTAAAACTTCATTTTTAATTTAAAA
GGATCTAGGTGAAGATCCTTTTTGATAATCTCATGACCAAAATCCCTTAACGTGAGTTTTCGTTCCACTG
AGCGTCAGACCCCGTAGAAAAGATCAAAGGATCTTCTTGAGATCCTTTTTTTCTGCGCGTAATCTGCTGC
TTGCAAACAAAAAAACCACCGCTACCAGCGGTGGTTTGTTTGCCGGATCAAGAGCTACCAACTCTTTTTC
CGAAGGTAACTGGCTTCAGCAGAGCGCAGATACCAAATACTGTTCTTCTAGTGTAGCCGTAGTTAGGCCA
CCACTTCAAGAACTCTGTAGCACCGCCTACATACCTCGCTCTGCTAATCCTGTTACCAGTGGCTGCTGCC
AGTGGCGATAAGTCGTGTCTTACCGGGTTGGACTCAAGACGATAGTTACCGGATAAGGCGCAGCGGTCGG
GCTGAACGGGGGGTTCGTGCACACAGCCCAGCTTGGAGCGAACGACCTACACCGAACTGAGATACCTACA
GCGTGAGCTATGAGAAAGCGCCACGCTTCCCGAAGGGAGAAAGGCGGACAGGTATCCGGTAAGCGGCAGG
GTCGGAACAGGAGAGCGCACGAGGGAGCTTCCAGGGGGAAACGCCTGGTATCTTTATAGTCCTGTCGGGT
TTCGCCACCTCTGACTTGAGCGTCGATTTTTGTGATGCTCGTCAGGGGGGCGGAGCCTATGGAAAAACGC
CAGCAACGCGGCCTTTTTACGGTTCCTGGCCTTTTGCTGGCCTTTTGCTCACATGTTCTTTCCTGCGTTA
TCCCCTGATTCTGTGGATAACCGTATTACCGCCATGCAT
Features (pLannotate 1.2.2; 16 found; start..end, strand, type, name):
     61..364     +  enhancer       CMV enhancer: human cytomegalovirus immediate early enhancer
    365..568     +  promoter       CMV promoter: human cytomegalovirus (CMV) immediate early promoter
    591..627     +  misc_feature   MCS (fragment): multiple cloning site
    710..742     +  misc_feature   MCS (fragment): multiple cloning site
    756..1433    +  CDS            mEos3.2: mEos3.2 is a photoconvertible green/yellow fluorescent protein published in 2012, derived from Lobophyllia hemprichii. It is reported to be a rapidly-maturing monomer with moderate acid sensitivity.
   1476..1562    +  CDS            CD58 (fragment): LFA3_HUMAN - Also known as LFA3. Experimental evidence at protein level: Swiss-Prot protein existence level 1. Ligand of the T-lymphocyte CD2 glycoprotein. This interaction is important in mediating thymocyte interactions with thymic epithelial cells, antigen-independent and -dependent interactions of T-lymphocytes with target cells and antigen-presenting cells and the T-lymphocyte rosetting with erythrocytes. In addition, the LFA-3/CD2 interaction may prime response by both the CD2+ and LFA-3+ cells. From Homo sapiens (Human).
   1799..1882    +  CDS            large T antigen (fragment): large T antigen from SV40 (simian virus 40)
   1905..2026    +  polyA_signal   SV40 poly(A) signal: SV40 polyadenylation signal
   2060..2488    -  rep_origin     f1 ori (sequence partly withheld): f1 bacteriophage origin of replication; arrow indicates direction of (+) strand synthesis
   2515..2619    +  promoter       AmpR promoter: bla
   2621..2978    +  promoter       SV40 promoter: SV40 enhancer and early promoter
   3013..3807    +  CDS            NeoR/KanR: aminoglycoside phosphotransferase from Tn5; aph(3')-II (or nptII); confers resistance to neomycin, kanamycin, and G418 (Geneticin®)
   3828..3980    +  CDS            ble (fragment): BLE_KLEPN - Experimental evidence at protein level: Swiss-Prot protein existence level 1. Binding protein with a strong affinity to the bleomycin family of antibiotics. Binds to CL990; an antimitotic-antibiotic compound. From Klebsiella pneumoniae.
   4039..4086    +  polyA_signal   HSV TK poly(A) signal: herpes simplex virus thymidine kinase polyadenylation signal (Cole and Stacy, 1985)
   4177..4193    -  polyA_signal   bGH poly(A) signal (fragment): bovine growth hormone polyadenylation signal
   4415..5003    +  rep_origin     ori: high-copy-number ColE1/pMB1/pBR322/pUC origin of replication
