[The description below was written by a language model from this plasmid's Addgene catalogue record and pLannotate feature annotations shown in this document.]
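Description:
mEos3.2GPI is a 5,117-nt mammalian expression plasmid built on the mEos3.2-C1 backbone, a C1-style vector in which inserts are fused downstream of the fluorescent protein. It is propagated in E. coli from a high-copy ColE1/pUC-type origin and selected with kanamycin. The single NeoR/KanR gene (Tn5 aminoglycoside phosphotransferase) sits behind both a bacterial AmpR (bla) promoter and the SV40 enhancer/early promoter and is followed by an HSV TK polyadenylation signal. This arrangement gives kanamycin resistance in bacteria and can in principle give G418 resistance in transfected mammalian cells. An f1 origin is also present. The short annotated fragments of ble, SV40 large T antigen and the bGH poly(A) signal appear to be backbone remnants rather than functional elements.

The payload is driven by the human CMV immediate-early enhancer and promoter and terminated by the SV40 poly(A) signal. It encodes mEos3.2, a monomeric green-to-red photoconvertible fluorescent protein derived from Lobophyllia hemprichii. This is followed by a short C-terminal fragment of human CD58 (LFA-3) that supplies a glycosylphosphatidylinositol (GPI) attachment signal. Such a signal is cleaved and replaced by a lipid anchor during passage through the secretory pathway, tethering the protein to the outer leaflet of the plasma membrane. GPI anchoring normally also needs an N-terminal signal peptide. The feature table does not annotate one, although an unannotated stretch lies between the two multiple cloning site fragments upstream of mEos3.2. The 5′ cloning site is recorded as unknown.

The stated use is as a fluorescent plasma membrane probe. The photoconvertible tag makes it suitable for single-molecule localization imaging of GPI-anchored protein distribution, and the associated work concerns membrane phase separation and receptor signaling domains.
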