Addgene plasmid #203759: mEos3.2GPI
Purpose: Encodes the fluorescent protein mEos3.2 followed by the C-terminal sequence derived from CD58 encoding a GPI-attachment signal. Used as a fluorescent plasma membrane probe.
Depositing lab: Sarah Veatch. Depositing organization: University of Michigan. Publication: Membrane phase separation drives responsive assembly of receptor signaling domains. Shelby SA, Castello-Serrano I, Wisser KC, Levental I, Veatch SL. Nat Chem Biol. 2023 Jun;19(6):750-758. doi: 10.1038/s41589-023-01268-8. Epub 2023 Mar 30. PubMed 36997644.
Backbone
  Vector backbone: mEos3.2-C1
  Backbone manufacturer: Addgene; Michael Davidson's lab
  Vector type: Mammalian Expression
Growth in bacteria
  Bacterial resistance: Kanamycin, 50 μg/mL
  Growth temperature: 37°C
  Growth strain: DH5alpha
  Copy number: High Copy
Gene/Insert
  Gene/Insert name: CD58 c-term
  Species: H. sapiens (human)
  Entrez Gene: CD58 (a.k.a. LFA-3, LFA3, ag3)
  Tag / fusion protein: mEos3.2 (N terminal on insert)
  Cloning method: Restriction Enzyme; 5′ cloning site Unknown (unknown if destroyed)
Resource information
  A portion of this plasmid was derived from a plasmid made by: Insert DNA courtesy of the Kai Simons lab
Terms and licenses: Academic/Nonprofit Terms; Industry Terms: Not Available to Industry
How to cite: mEos3.2GPI was a gift from Sarah Veatch (Addgene plasmid # 203759 ; http://n2t.net/addgene:203759 ; RRID:Addgene_203759)
